Addgene plasmid #164887: TC562
Purpose: Punc-4::rtetR-QFAD(650-777+790-816)::P2A::mKate::T2A::tetR-pie1
Depositing lab: Tian Chi. Depositing organization: ShanghaiTech University. Publication: A Tet/Q Hybrid System for Robust and Versatile Control of Transgene Expression in C. elegans. Mao S, Qi Y, Zhu H, Huang X, Zou Y, Chi T. iScience. 2019 Jan 25;11:224-237. doi: 10.1016/j.isci.2018.12.023. Epub 2018 Dec 27. PubMed 30634168.
Backbone
  Vector backbone: puc57
  Vector type: Worm Expression
Growth in bacteria
  Bacterial resistance: Ampicillin, 100 μg/mL
  Growth temperature: 37°C
  Growth strain: NEB Stable
  Copy number: High Copy
Gene/Insert
  Gene/Insert name: QFAD mutated
  Species: C. elegans (nematode)
  Cloning method: Gibson Cloning
Terms and licenses: Academic/Nonprofit Terms; Industry Terms: Not Available to Industry
How to cite: TC562 was a gift from Tian Chi (Addgene plasmid # 164887 ; http://n2t.net/addgene:164887 ; RRID:Addgene_164887)
