[The description below was written by a language model from this plasmid's Addgene catalogue record and pLannotate feature annotations shown in this document.]
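Description:
TC562 is a C. elegans expression plasmid built on a pUC57 backbone and belongs to a Tet/Q hybrid system for controlling transgene expression in worms. It is propagated in E. coli through a high-copy ColE1/pUC origin and selected with ampicillin via the bla gene and its native promoter. Short rop and bom fragments are backbone remnants. The NGS-derived and depositor sequence records are both 8,692 nt and carry the same features in the same order, differing only in the start coordinate.

According to the stated purpose, the payload is a single polycistronic open reading frame driven by the unc-4 promoter. This promoter is not annotated in the feature tables but presumably occupies the unannotated region upstream of the first coding sequence. The first product is a reverse Tet repressor (rtetR) fused to a mutated activation domain from the Neurospora transcription factor QF (qa-1f), comprising residues 650–777 plus 790–816. This fusion should act as a tetracycline/doxycycline-inducible activator at tetO-containing promoters. A P2A peptide separates it from the red fluorescent protein mKate, which the annotation software labels as the related mNeptune and which marks expressing cells. A T2A peptide then precedes tetR fused to a fragment of PIE-1, a C. elegans repressor of RNA polymerase II transcription. Such a fusion would be expected to silence the target promoter when no drug is present and so reduce leaky expression.

The short aex-5 match downstream may reflect a 3′ UTR region, though the record does not say so. The 17-nt OpIE-2 promoter hit is probably a spurious match. The plasmid appears to serve as a cell-type-restricted driver for drug-inducible expression, used together with a separate tetO reporter or effector transgene.
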