Features (pLannotate 1.2.2; 12 found; start..end, strand, type, name):
     71..659     +  rep_origin     ori: high-copy-number ColE1/pMB1/pBR322/pUC origin of replication
   1703..1719    -  promoter       OpIE-2 promoter (fragment): immediate-early gene 2 from the Orgyia pseudotsugata multicapsid nucleopolyhedrovirus; strong constitutive baculovirus promoter for insect cell expression
   3366..3983    +  CDS            tetR: TETR2_ECOLX - Experimental evidence at protein level: Swiss-Prot protein existence level 1. TetR is the repressor of the tetracycline resistance element; its N-terminal region forms a helix-turn-helix structure and binds DNA. Binding of tetracycline to TetR reduces the repressor affinity for the tetracycline resistance gene (tetA) promoter operator sites. From Escherichia coli.
   4059..4487    +  CDS            qa-1f (fragment): QA1F_NEUCR - Protein predicted: Swiss-Prot protein existence level 4. Transcription activation of genes for enzymes and proteins of quinate metabolism by binding to a 16 base-pair sequence (consensus 5'- GGRTAARYRYTTAYCC-3') in front of each Qa genes. From Neurospora crassa (strain ATCC 24698 / 74-OR23-1A / CBS 708.71 / DSM 1257 / FGSC 987).
   4560..5417    +  CDS            mNeptune: mNeptune is a basic (constitutively fluorescent) far red fluorescent protein published in 2009, derived from Entacmaea quadricolor. It is reported to be a rapidly-maturing monomer with moderate acid sensitivity.
   5472..6104    +  CDS            tetR: TETR5_ECOLX - Experimental evidence at protein level: Swiss-Prot protein existence level 1. TetR is the repressor of the tetracycline resistance element; its N-terminal region forms a helix-turn-helix structure and binds DNA. Binding of tetracycline to TetR reduces the repressor affinity for the tetracycline resistance gene (tetA) promoter operator sites. From Escherichia coli.
   6162..6407    +  CDS            pie-1 (fragment): PIE1_CAEEL - Experimental evidence at protein level: Swiss-Prot protein existence level 1. Maternally provided PIE-1 is required for germline cell fate determination. Functions as a repressor of RNA polymerase II-dependent gene expression in the developing germline. Required for expression of nos-2 in P4 germline blastomere cells. Inhibits the histone deacetylase activity of hda-1. Represses transcriptional activation of cdk-9 and cit-1.1, which are members of the P-TEFb complex. From Caenorhabditis elegans.
   7013..7165    +  CDS            aex-5 (fragment): AEX5_CAEEL - Also known as kpc-3 From Caenorhabditis elegans.
   7293..7328    +  CDS            rop (fragment): Rop protein, which maintains plasmids at low copy number; rop
   7430..7529    +  misc_feature   bom (fragment): basis of mobility region from pBR322
   7627..7731    +  promoter       AmpR promoter: bla
   7732..8592    +  CDS            AmpR: β-lactamase; bla; confers resistance to ampicillin, carbenicillin, and related antibiotics
>Addgene plasmid #164887 | TC562 | depositor full sequence | sequence record 320306 | TC562 sequence 8692 bps
CCAAAATCCCTTAACGTGAGTTTTCGTTCCACTGAGCGTCAGACCCCGTAGAAAAGATCAAAGGATCTTC
TTGAGATCCTTTTTTTCTGCGCGTAATCTGCTGCTTGCAAACAAAAAAACCACCGCTACCAGCGGTGGTT
TGTTTGCCGGATCAAGAGCTACCAACTCTTTTTCCGAAGGTAACTGGCTTCAGCAGAGCGCAGATACCAA
ATACTGTCCTTCTAGTGTAGCCGTAGTTAGGCCACCACTTCAAGAACTCTGTAGCACCGCCTACATACCT
CGCTCTGCTAATCCTGTTACCAGTGGCTGCTGCCAGTGGCGATAAGTCGTGTCTTACCGGGTTGGACTCA
AGACGATAGTTACCGGATAAGGCGCAGCGGTCGGGCTGAACGGGGGGTTCGTGCACACAGCCCAGCTTGG
AGCGAACGACCTACACCGAACTGAGATACCTACAGCGTGAGCATTGAGAAAGCGCCACGCTTCCCGAAGG
GAGAAAGGCGGACAGGTATCCGGTAAGCGGCAGGGTCGGAACAGGAGAGCGCACGAGGGAGCTTCCAGGG
GGAAACGCCTGGTATCTTTATAGTCCTGTCGGGTTTCGCCACCTCTGACTTGAGCGTCGATTTTTGTGAT
GCTCGTCAGGGGGGCGGAGCCTATGGAAAAACGCCAGCAACGCGGCCTTTTTACGGTTCCTGGCCTTTTG
CTGGCCTTTTGCTCACATGTTCTTTCCTGCGTTATCCCCTGATTCTGTGGATAACCGTATTACCGCGGCC
GCCAACAATATAGGATGCTCAGGAGACTATAATTCAAAAAACCCAACCCAAATTAGCATAAGCTTCCCCA
AATTGGAACAGTGAAATACTCAATCAATCACTCTGGCGGTTTTCTCCACAAAGAACACGAAATTGGAAAA
AGGAAAAGATTGATTTGTTTGAAGGCGTGAGGAAATCGAAAAAAAATTGTTTCAAAACAAATGAAATATT
TTAACGAATAAACCCAGGAATGCCACTTTTTGGTGCCCGCCTACAAAAAAGTCAACTGTTCTTAAACTCC
TACATAGTTGCCCTCTCTAACGAATGTTGCTTTTTTTAAATTTTCATTGAATTTGATTATCGTCTGTATG
CGCCTACTCTATCAGTGGAAAACATGCCCATTTCCCACAAATTTACTCGTTTGGAGCTCAAAATGTTAAA
TGGGGCATCAGGGAATTGGCATCTCACAGAAAGTGGCGGATGAGTTATATGTAATAATAATGGTGGCTGA
AGTGGAAACCGCAAAAAAAGGATGTGTATTTGAGATTTTGCAACGGAATTTGAATCAGATACACAAAATG
AGAGAAATTTATAGATTCTTTAAAATCCACCTGAAGTCGGCAAATTTTTGAAAGGTCTGTTCGTTCAGTT
TTTCATAAGTTTTATGAATTTTGATTTACTACTGAAGTTCGAGAAAAGCCCTTTAACCATACCAATAAGA
AATTATGTTAACTTTACAAGAATATTAACAAAAAATTATTAAAAAACTGTGTTCCCCTGGCATTATGATA
TTTCCACCGTCAGTTCTCTATTAAAACTTCAACTCTACACAGTTTCAACTCTCAAATGAGCTGTCCATCT
TTTGCCTTCAGGAAATTATGCTAATCTGCTGATTTCGCGCACTTTCACCACACTATTTCCAAATAGAAGG
AGGGGTGGTGCAACACACGAGACACTGCAAAAAGGTTCAGTGAAGATTTATCTACTTGTGAGATGAGAGC
AGGAGGGGTGGGAGAAGTGTGATGATTGACGGGATGACAAGAACAGTGATGTGGTGTCGAAATGGAAGAT
GCGCTAATTTGTGGAGTTTTATGAAATTTGAATAATTACATTTATAACATCTACTAGTTAGGCGTCTGTG
TAGGTATTGCCTGCCTGCCTACAAGGCATATGTACGAGGCAGGTTAAACCTCCTAGAAAGCTACGGTACT
TTCAAACCACATAACATTTATACTGGTGTCTTTTCGCGTCTTCTTCTTGAACATGTAGACCCTCAAAAAG
CTAAGTTTTACACTGTGTAGTTTGCTTTGAAATCTACAAAAATTGGAGGCACGCCTTCTGGACTTTGCCG
ACACGCCTACTTTCTACCTACCAACTGCCTACTTCCACAGTCTAGCGTGAACTCCAATACCATTTTAAAA
ATTGTTTTATCTCAAATTTTCAATTTTTAAATCCAATTTCCCAGTTCTAAAAAAAAAATTTTTTTTTTAA
TTTAAAAACTCTCATCCTTTTTAATGCTCGTTCCCATTCGGCAAGACGTGTACCAAACACAAAACAAATT
GACTGGTGATCCATCTCGAATTTCTCGTTTCAAATTAGTCGTTGCTATATATATTGTCTTATGTGTGGAA
AACGAATAAGAAAAATTAGAGAAAGATGAGAGAGCAGGGGCAGAATGAAAATTTGCATGGAAATTGAAGA
AGATCACTGCTTTTTCCGATGAATGATGACTAAATAGAATGAGTTGAGAGGAAAATAATCATAATTCTAA
TTTTAATTAGAAATATGATATGGAAAGTAAGCAAAACCACAAGGCTTTTGCTCTGAACTTATTTCCGAAA
AAAAAAGTGAAACTGAAAGTTAGAATTTTCAAAATAAATATTGCGAGAGTCAACCTTCAGAAAAATTGGC
GAGAAATCAAATTTGAATTCTCTGAAAATTTAGTTAAAATACATATGTTATCCTTCTTTGTTTTTTGGCC
TTAGCCTGCCTTCAAGGCGACCTGAGCCTATGCGGGTGCCTAATACCGAAACACACATAATTTTTTTTTT
TAATCTTTAAATACTGTAACGAGTCGCGAGATCCAGCGAGACCCATAGAATATGTTGAGCGCTGCAAACA
ATCGTATAACTCTTGTCCAAATTTTTCCACTCTGTATTTTTGCAAGCAGTTCAACAAATGGTCATCATTT
TTATAACCCATATCTATATTCGAATCTGACATAACAAATAATACTAAGCACATCCTCCCACATCTCTTTT
CATTCAAGTTGCGCAATTCCCCTAATAACTATGGATGGAGGGGGGACCGAGCCCAAAGATTATTCAAAAC
GATAACGACTTTTTCATGCGGCCAACGAAAAATAAAACTTTTCTCATATTCTCCTATTTCCCATTTCAAG
AATTACATCCCCATGGGACGTTGAAATCACATCATATTAGTATATGTTAATTGTTCTTTTCACTGGAATA
TCGCCACGCCCCCCTTCCGGTGGCTCATTGGTTTCGAGAAGAAGGCGGAGCCGAAGTGGGTTCTTCTTTC
TTTTTTTTGTGGTAGAAGTCTAGCAGGATTAAGCTACTATTCCATTAGAGGATCTTCTTCTTCCAAAAAG
TGAAAATGTCACGACTGGATAAATCGAAGGTCATCAACTCTGCTCTGGAACTGCTGAATGGAGTGGGAAT
TGAAGGACTTACAACCCGAAAGCTTGCACAAAAATTGGGAGTTGAACAACCAACACTTTACTGGCATGTT
AAGAATAAGCGAGCACTTTTGGATGCTCTTCCAATTGAAATGTTGGATAGACATCATACTCATTCATGTC
CACTTGAAGGAGAATCTTGGCAAGATTTCTTGAGAAACAACGCAAAGTCATACCGATGCGCTCTTTTGTC
TCATAGAGATGGAGCAAAAGTTCATCTTGGAACACGACCAACTGAAAAGCAATACGAAACATTGGAAAAC
CAACTTGCTTTCTTGTGTCAACAAGGATTTTCATTGGAAAATGCTCTTTACGCATTGTCTGCTGTTGGAC
ATTTTACACTTGGATGCGTTTTGGAAGAACAAGAACATCAAGTTGCAAAAGAAGAACGAGAAACTCCAAC
AACTGATTCAATGCCACCACTTTTGAAGCAAGCTATCGAACTTTTCGATAGACAAGGAGCAGAACCAGCT
TTCCTTTTTGGACTGGAACTTATTATCTGTGGACTTGAGAAACAACTGAAATGTGAATCGGGAGGAGGAT
CTGGATCTGGATCTGGATCTGGTTCCGGTCGACAACTTGAGCTTCCGCCGACTGCGACTGCCACTGCAAG
TATCATGCCCCATGTCATGGAACAGCCCCTGTCAACGTCAATAAATCCGGTCAATGATCGGTTTAATGGA
ATACCGAATCCTACCCCCTACAATAGCGATGCGGCCCTAGACGCAATTACTCAAACCAATGACTACGGAT
CAGTCAATACCCATGGCATTCTCAGTACATATCCACCACCTGCCACCCACTTGAACGAGGCCTCGGTGGC
CCTTGCGCCTGGAGGTGCTCCTCCCAGACCACCCCCGCCATACGTTGATAGTACAACGAACCATCCTCCT
TACCATAGTAACCTCGTCCCCATGGCCAATTTCGGATATTCGACTGTAGACTATGATGCGATGGTGGTTG
ACGTTGATCCGCAGTTCATGACGAACCTCGGGTTTGTCCCAGGGTGTAATTTTAGCGATATCAACACGTA
TGAGCAACCATGGGGCAGTGGGGCTACTAACTTCAGCCTGCTGAAGCAGGCTGGAGACGTGGAGGAGAAC
CCTGGACCTATGGTCTCCGAGCTCATTAAAGAAAACATGCATATGAAGCTCTACATGGAGGGAACCGTCA
ACAACCACCACTTCAAGTGCACCTCCGAGGGAGAGGGAAAGCCATACGAGGGAACCCAAACCATGCGTAT
CAAGGCCGTCGAGGGAGGACCACTCCCATTCGCCTTCGACATCCTCGCCACCTCCTTCATGTACGGATCC
AAGGTAAGTTTAAACATATATATACTAACTAACCCTGATTATTTAAATTTTCAGACCTTCATCAACCACA
CCCAAGGAATCCCAGACTTCTTCAAGCAATCCTTCCCAGAGGGATTCACCTGGGAGCGTGTCACCACCTA
CGAGGACGGAGGAGTCCTCACCGCCACCCAAGACACCTCCCTCCAAGACGGATGCCTCATCTACAACGTC
AAGGTAAGTTTAAACAGTTCGGTACTAACTAACCATACATATTTAAATTTTCAGATCCGTGGAGTCAACT
TCCCATCCAACGGACCAGTCATGCAAAAGAAGACCCTCGGATGGGAGGCCTCCACCGAGACCCTCTACCC
AGCCGACGGAGGACTTGAGGGACGTGCCGACATGGCCCTCAAGCTCGTCGGAGGAGGACACCTCATCTGC
AACCTCAAGGTAAGTTTAAACATGATTTTACTAACTAACTAATCTGATTTAAATTTTCAGACCACCTACC
GTTCCAAGAAGCCAGCCAAGAACCTCAAGATGCCAGGAGTCTACTACGTCGACCGTCGTCTTGAGCGTAT
CAAGGAGGCCGACAAGGAGACCTACGTCGAGCAACACGAGGTCGCCGTCGCCCGTTACTGCGACCTCCCA
TCCAAGCTCGGACACCGTGGATCGGGAGAGGGACGAGGAAGTCTTTTGACCTGCGGAGATGTTGAGGAGA
ACCCAGGACCAATGTCGCGTCTTGATAAATCGAAAGTTATTAATTCAGCTCTTGAACTTTTGAACGAAGT
TGGAATTGAAGGATTGACAACTAGAAAGCTTGCACAAAAGTTGGGAGTTGAACAACCAACACTTTATTGG
CATGTTCGAAATAAGCAAACTCTTATGAACATGTTGTCTGAAGCTATTCTTGCAAAACATCATACAAGAT
CAGCTCCATTGCCAACTGAATCTTGGCAACAATTCCTTCAAGAAAATGCTTTGTCATTTCGAAAAGCACT
TTTGGTTCATAGAGATGGAGCACGATTGCATATTGGAACATCTCCAACTCCACCACAATTCGAACAAGCT
GAAGCACAACTTAGATGTTTGTGCGATGCTGGATTCTCAGTTGAAGAAGCACTTTTCATCTTGCAATCAA
TCTCTCATTTCACACTTGGAGCTGTTTTGGAAGAACAAGCAACTAACCAAATCGAAAACAACCATGTTAT
TGATGCTGCACCACCACTTTTGCAAGAAGCTTTCAATATTCAAGCACGAACATCTGCTGAAATGGCATTC
CATTTCGGACTTAAGTCATTGATCTTCGGATTTTCTGCTCAACTTGATGAAAAGAAACATACTCCAATTG
AAGATGGAAACAAGCCAAAGAAGAAAAGAAAACTGGGAAGTGGAAGTAATGGAAGTAGTGGATCCAGATC
TGCGCCACCTTCTTCCGATTGTCCGCCGCCGATTGCCTACTACCATCATCATCCACAACATCAGCAACAA
TTCCTGCCATTTCCAATGCCATATTTCTTGGCTCCACCGCCGCAAGCTCAACAAGGAGCTCCTTTTCCAG
TGCAATATATTCCACAGCAACATGATTTGATGAATAGCCAGCCAATGTATGCACCAATGGCACCGACATA
CTACTATCAACCAATTAATTCGAATGGCATGCCCATGAATTCCAACTGAGCGCCGGTCGCTACCATTACC
AACTTGTCTGGTGTCAAAAATAATAGGGGCCGCTGTCATCAGAGTAAGTTTAAACTGAGTTCTACTAACT
AACGAGTAATATTTAAATTTTCAGCATCTCGCGCCCGTGCCTCTGACTTCTAAGTCCAATTACTCTTCAA
CATCCCTACATGCTCTTTCTCCCTGTGCTCCCACCCCCTATTTTTGTTATTATCAAAAAACTTCTCTTAA
TTTCTTTGTTTTTTAGCTTCTTTTAAGTCACCTCTAACAATGAAATTGTGTAGATTCAAAAATAGAATTA
ATTCGTAATAAAAAGTCGAAAAAAATTGTGCTCCCTCCCCCCATTAATAATAATTCTATCCCAAAATCTA
CACAATGTTCTGTGTACACTTCTTATGTTTTTTACTTCTGATAAATTTTTTTGAAACATCATAGAAAAAA
CCGCACACAAAATACCTTATCATATGTTACGTTTCAGTTTATGACCGCAATTTTTATTTCTTCGCACGTC
TGGGCCTCTCATGACGTCAAATCATGCTCATCGTGAAAAAGTTTTGGAGTATTTTTGGAATTTTTCAATC
AAGTGAAAGTTTATGAAATTAATTTTCCTGCTTTTGCTTTTTGGGGTTTCCCCTATTGTTTGTCAAGATT
TCGAGGACGGCGTTTTTCTTGCTAAAATCACAAGTATTGATGAGCACGATGCAAGAAAGATCGGAAGAAG
GTTTGGGTTTGAGGCTCAGTGGAAGGTGAGTAGAAGTTGATAATTTGAAAGTGGAGTAGTGTCTATGGGG
TTTTTGCCTTAAATGACAGAATACATTCCCAATATACCAAACATAACTGTTTCCTACTAGTCGGCCGTAC
GGGCCCTTTCGTCTCGCGCGTTTCGGTGATGACGGTGAAAACCTCTGACACATGCAGCTCCCGGAGACGG
TCACAGCTTGTCTGTAAGCGGATGCCGGGAGCAGACAAGCCCGTCAGGGCGCGTCAGCGGGTGTTGGCGG
GTGTCGGGGCTGGCTTAACTATGCGGCATCAGAGCAGATTGTACTGAGAGTGCACCATATGCGGTGTGAA
ATACCGCACAGATGCGTAAGGAGAAAATACCGCATCAGGCGGCCTTAAGGGCCTCGTGATACGCCTATTT
TTATAGGTTAATGTCATGATAATAATGGTTTCTTAGACGTCAGGTGGCACTTTTCGGGGAAATGTGCGCG
GAACCCCTATTTGTTTATTTTTCTAAATACATTCAAATATGTATCCGCTCATGAGACAATAACCCTGATA
AATGCTTCAATAATATTGAAAAAGGAAGAGTATGAGTATTCAACATTTCCGTGTCGCCCTTATTCCCTTT
TTTGCGGCATTTTGCCTTCCTGTTTTTGCTCACCCAGAAACGCTGGTGAAAGTAAAAGATGCTGAAGATC
AGTTGGGTGCACGAGTGGGTTACATCGAACTGGATCTCAACAGCGGTAAGATCCTTGAGAGTTTTCGCCC
CGAAGAACGTTTTCCAATGATGAGCACTTTTAAAGTTCTGCTATGTGGCGCGGTATTATCCCGTATTGAC
GCCGGGCAAGAGCAACTCGGTCGCCGCATACACTATTCTCAGAATGACTTGGTTGAGTACTCACCAGTCA
CAGAAAAGCATCTTACGGATGGCATGACAGTAAGAGAATTATGCAGTGCTGCCATAACCATGAGTGATAA
CACTGCGGCCAACTTACTTCTGACAACGATCGGAGGACCGAAGGAGCTAACCGCTTTTTTGCACAACATG
GGGGATCATGTAACTCGCCTTGATCGTTGGGAACCGGAGCTGAATGAAGCCATACCAAACGACGAGCGTG
ACACCACGATGCCTGTAGCAATGGCAACAACGTTGCGCAAACTATTAACTGGCGAACTACTTACTCTAGC
TTCCCGGCAACAATTAATAGACTGGATGGAGGCGGATAAAGTTGCAGGACCACTTCTGCGCTCGGCCCTT
CCGGCTGGCTGGTTTATTGCTGATAAATCTGGAGCCGGTGAGCGTGGGTCTCGCGGTATCATTGCAGCAC
TGGGGCCAGATGGTAAGCCCTCCCGTATCGTAGTTATCTACACGACGGGGAGTCAGGCAACTATGGATGA
ACGAAATAGACAGATCGCTGAGATAGGTGCCTCACTGATTAAGCATTGGTAACTGTCAGACCAAGTTTAC
TCATATATACTTTAGATTGATTTAAAACTTCATTTTTAATTTAAAAGGATCTAGGTGAAGATCCTTTTTG
ATAATCTCATGA
