Features (pLannotate 1.2.2; 12 found; start..end, strand, type, name):
      1..589     +  rep_origin     ori: high-copy-number ColE1/pMB1/pBR322/pUC origin of replication
   1633..1649    -  promoter       OpIE-2 promoter (fragment): immediate-early gene 2 from the Orgyia pseudotsugata multicapsid nucleopolyhedrovirus; strong constitutive baculovirus promoter for insect cell expression
   3296..3913    +  CDS            tetR: TETR2_ECOLX - Experimental evidence at protein level: Swiss-Prot protein existence level 1. TetR is the repressor of the tetracycline resistance element; its N-terminal region forms a helix-turn-helix structure and binds DNA. Binding of tetracycline to TetR reduces the repressor affinity for the tetracycline resistance gene (tetA) promoter operator sites. From Escherichia coli.
   3989..4417    +  CDS            qa-1f (fragment): QA1F_NEUCR - Protein predicted: Swiss-Prot protein existence level 4. Transcription activation of genes for enzymes and proteins of quinate metabolism by binding to a 16 base-pair sequence (consensus 5'- GGRTAARYRYTTAYCC-3') in front of each Qa genes. From Neurospora crassa (strain ATCC 24698 / 74-OR23-1A / CBS 708.71 / DSM 1257 / FGSC 987).
   4490..5347    +  CDS            mNeptune: mNeptune is a basic (constitutively fluorescent) far red fluorescent protein published in 2009, derived from Entacmaea quadricolor. It is reported to be a rapidly-maturing monomer with moderate acid sensitivity.
   5402..6034    +  CDS            tetR: TETR5_ECOLX - Experimental evidence at protein level: Swiss-Prot protein existence level 1. TetR is the repressor of the tetracycline resistance element; its N-terminal region forms a helix-turn-helix structure and binds DNA. Binding of tetracycline to TetR reduces the repressor affinity for the tetracycline resistance gene (tetA) promoter operator sites. From Escherichia coli.
   6092..6337    +  CDS            pie-1 (fragment): PIE1_CAEEL - Experimental evidence at protein level: Swiss-Prot protein existence level 1. Maternally provided PIE-1 is required for germline cell fate determination. Functions as a repressor of RNA polymerase II-dependent gene expression in the developing germline. Required for expression of nos-2 in P4 germline blastomere cells. Inhibits the histone deacetylase activity of hda-1. Represses transcriptional activation of cdk-9 and cit-1.1, which are members of the P-TEFb complex. From Caenorhabditis elegans.
   6943..7095    +  CDS            aex-5 (fragment): AEX5_CAEEL - Also known as kpc-3 From Caenorhabditis elegans.
   7223..7258    +  CDS            rop (fragment): Rop protein, which maintains plasmids at low copy number; rop
   7360..7459    +  misc_feature   bom (fragment): basis of mobility region from pBR322
   7557..7661    +  promoter       AmpR promoter: bla
   7662..8522    +  CDS            AmpR: β-lactamase; bla; confers resistance to ampicillin, carbenicillin, and related antibiotics
>Addgene plasmid #164887 | TC562 | addgene full sequence | sequence record 329940 | Addgene NGS Result
TTGAGATCCTTTTTTTCTGCGCGTAATCTGCTGCTTGCAAACAAAAAAACCACCGCTACCAGCGGTGGTT
TGTTTGCCGGATCAAGAGCTACCAACTCTTTTTCCGAAGGTAACTGGCTTCAGCAGAGCGCAGATACCAA
ATACTGTTCTTCTAGTGTAGCCGTAGTTAGGCCACCACTTCAAGAACTCTGTAGCACCGCCTACATACCT
CGCTCTGCTAATCCTGTTACCAGTGGCTGCTGCCAGTGGCGATAAGTCGTGTCTTACCGGGTTGGACTCA
AGACGATAGTTACCGGATAAGGCGCAGCGGTCGGGCTGAACGGGGGGTTCGTGTACACAGCCCAGCTTGG
AGCGAACGACCTACACCGAACTGAGATACCTACAGCGTGAGCTATGAGAAAGCGCCACGCTTCCCGAAGG
GAGAAAGGCGGACAGGTATCCGGTAAGCGGCAGGGTCGGAACAGGAGAGCGCACGAGGGAGCTTCCAGGG
GGAAACGCCTGGTATCTTTATAGTCCTGTCGGGTTTCGCCACCTCTGACTTGAGCGTCGATTTTTGTGAT
GCTCGTCAGGGGGGCGGAGCCTATGGAAAAACGCCAGCAACGCGGCCTTTTTACGGTTCCTGGCCTTTTG
CTGGCCTTTTGCTCACATGTTCTTTCCTGCGTTATCCCCTGATTCTGTGGATAACCGTATTACCGCGGCC
GCCAACAATATAGGATGCTCAGGAGACTATAATTCAAAAAACCCAACCCAAATTAGCATAAGCTTCCCCA
AATTGGAACAGTGAAATACTCAATCAATCACTCTGGCGGTTTTCTCCACAAAGAACACGAAATTGGAAAA
AGGAAAAGATTGATTTGTTTGAAGGCGTGAGGAAATCGAAAAAAAATTGTTTCAAAACAAATGAAATATT
TTAACGAATAAACCCAGGAATGCCACTTTTTGGTGCCCGCCTACAAAAAAGTCAACTGTTCTTAAACTCC
TACATAGTTGCCCTCTCTAACGAATGTTGCTTTTTTTAAATTTTCATTGAATTTGATTATCGTCTGTATG
CGCCTACTCTATCAGTGGAAAACATGCCCATTTCCCACAAATTTACTCGTTTGGAGCTCAAAATGTTAAA
TGGGGCATCAGGGAATTGGCATCTCACAGAAAGTGGCGGATGAGTTATATGTAATAATAATGGTGGCTGA
AGTGGAAACCGCAAAAAAAGGATGTGTATTTGAGATTTTGCAACGGAATTTGAATCAGATACACAAAATG
AGAGAAATTTATAGATTCTTTAAAATCCACCTGAAGTCGGCAAATTTTTGAAAGGTCTGTTCGTTCAGTT
TTTCATAAGTTTTATGAATTTTGATTTACTACTGAAGTTCGAGAAAAGCCCTTTAACCATACCAATAAGA
AATTATGTTAACTTTACAAGAATATTAACAAAAAATTATTAAAAAACTGTGTTCCCCTGGCATTATGATA
TTTCCACCGTCAGTTCTCTATTAAAACTTCAACTCTACACAGTTTCAACTCTCAAATGAGCTGTCCATCT
TTTGCCTTCAGGAAATTATGCTAATCTGCTGATTTCGCGCACTTTCACCACACTATTTCCAAATAGAAGG
AGGGGTGGTGCAACACACGAGACACTGCAAAAAGGTTCAGTGAAGATTTATCTACTTGTGAGATGAGAGC
AGGAGGGGTGGGAGAAGTGTGATGATTGACGGGATGACAAGAACAGTGATGTGGTGTCGAAATGGAAGAT
GCGCTAATTTGTGGAGTTTTATGAAATTTGAATAATTACATTTATAACATCTACTAGTTAGGCGTCTGTG
TAGGTATTGCCTGCCTGCCTACAAGGCATATGTACGAGGCAGGTTAAACCTCCTAGAAAGCTACGGTACT
TTCAAACCACATAACATTTATACTGGTGTCTTTTCGCGTCTTCTTCTTGAACATGTAGACCCTCAAAAAG
CTAAGTTTTACACTGTGTAGTTTGCTTTGAAATCTACAAAAATTGGAGGCACGCCTTCTGGACTTTGCCG
ACACGCCTACTTTCTACCTACCAACTGCCTACTTCCACAGTCTAGCGTGAACTCCAATACCATTTTAAAA
ATTGTTTTATCTCAAATTTTCAATTTTTAAATCCAATTTCCCAGTTCTAAAAAAAAAATTTTTTTTTAAT
TTAAAAACTCTCATCCTTTTTAATGCTCGTTCCCATTCGGCAAGACGTGTACCAAACACAAAACAAATTG
ACTGGTGATCCATCTCGAATTTCTCGTTTCAAATTAGTCGTTGCTATATATATTGTCTTATGTGTGGAAA
ACGAATAAGAAAAATTAGAGAAAGATGAGAGAGCAGGGGCAGAATGAAAATTTGCATGGAAATTGAAGAA
GATCACTGCTTTTTCCGATGAATGATGACTAAATAGAATGAGTTGAGAGGAAAATAATCATAATTCTAAT
TTTAATTAGAAATATGATATGGAAAGTAAGCAAAACCACAAGGCTTTTGCTCTGAACTTATTTCCGAAAA
AAAAAAGTGAAACTGAAAGTTAGAATTTTCAAAATAAATATTGCGAGAGTCAACCTTCAGAAAAATTGGC
GAGAAATCAAATTTGAATTCTCTGAAAATTTAGTTAAAATACATATGTTATCCTTCTTTGTTTTTTGGCC
TTAGCCTGCCTTCAAGGCGACCTGAGCCTATGCGGGTGCCTAATACCGAAACACACATAATTTTTTTTTT
TAATCTTTAAATACTGTAACGAGTCGCGAGATCCAGCGAGACCCATAGAATATGTTGAGCGCTGCAAACA
ATCGTATAACTCTTGTCCAAATTTTTCCACTCTGTATTTTTGCAAGCAGTTCAACAAATGGTCATCATTT
TTATAACCCATATCTATATTCGAATCTGACATAACAAATAATACTAAGCACATCCTCCCACATCTCTTTT
CATTCAAGTTGCGCAATTCCCCTAATAACTATGGATGGAGGGGGGACCGAGCCCAAAGATTATTCAAAAC
GATAACGACTTTTTCATGCGGCCAACGAAAAATAAAACTTTTCTCATATTCTCCTATTTCCCATTTCAAG
AATTACATCCCCATGGGACGTTGAAATCACATCATATTAGTATATGTTAATTGTTCTTTTCACTGGAATA
TCGCCACGCCCCCCTTCCGGTGGCTCATTGGTTTCGAGAAGAAGGCGGAGCCGAAGTGGGTTCTTCTTTC
TTTTTTTTGTGGTAGAAGTCTAGCAGGATTAAGCTACTATTCCATTAGAGGATCTTCTTCTTCCAAAAAG
TGAAAATGTCACGACTGGATAAATCGAAGGTCATCAACTCTGCTCTGGAACTGCTGAATGGAGTGGGAAT
TGAAGGACTTACAACCCGAAAGCTTGCACAAAAATTGGGAGTTGAACAACCAACACTTTACTGGCATGTT
AAGAATAAGCGAGCACTTTTGGATGCTCTTCCAATTGAAATGTTGGATAGACATCATACTCATTCATGTC
CACTTGAAGGAGAATCTTGGCAAGATTTCTTGAGAAACAACGCAAAGTCATACCGATGCGCTCTTTTGTC
TCATAGAGATGGAGCAAAAGTTCATCTTGGAACACGACCAACTGAAAAGCAATACGAAACATTGGAAAAC
CAACTTGCTTTCTTGTGTCAACAAGGATTTTCATTGGAAAATGCTCTTTACGCATTGTCTGCTGTTGGAC
ATTTTACACTTGGATGCGTTTTGGAAGAACAAGAACATCAAGTTGCAAAAGAAGAACGAGAAACTCCAAC
AACTGATTCAATGCCACCACTTTTGAAGCAAGCTATCGAACTTTTCGATAGACAAGGAGCAGAACCAGCT
TTCCTTTTTGGACTGGAACTTATTATCTGTGGACTTGAGAAACAACTGAAATGTGAATCGGGAGGAGGAT
CTGGATCTGGATCTGGATCTGGTTCCGGTCGACAACTTGAGCTTCCGCCGACTGCGACTGCCACTGCAAG
TATCATGCCCCATGTCATGGAACAGCCCCTGTCAACGTCAATAAATCCGGTCAATGATCGGTTTAATGGA
ATACCGAATCCTACCCCCTACAATAGCGATGCGGCCCTAGACGCAATTACTCAAACCAATGACTACGGAT
CAGTCAATACCCATGGCATTCTCAGTACATATCCACCACCTGCCACCCACTTGAACGAGGCCTCGGTGGC
CCTTGCGCCTGGAGGTGCTCCTCCCAGACCACCCCCGCCATACGTTGATAGTACAACGAACCATCCTCCT
TACCATAGTAACCTCGTCCCCATGGCCAATTTCGGATATTCGACTGTAGACTATGATGCGATGGTGGTTG
ACGTTGATCCGCAGTTCATGACGAACCTCGGGTTTGTCCCAGGGTGTAATTTTAGCGATATCAACACGTA
TGAGCAACCATGGGGCAGTGGGGCTACTAACTTCAGCCTGCTGAAGCAGGCTGGAGACGTGGAGGAGAAC
CCTGGACCTATGGTCTCCGAGCTCATTAAAGAAAACATGCATATGAAGCTCTACATGGAGGGAACCGTCA
ACAACCACCACTTCAAGTGCACCTCCGAGGGAGAGGGAAAGCCATACGAGGGAACCCAAACCATGCGTAT
CAAGGCCGTCGAGGGAGGACCACTCCCATTCGCCTTCGACATCCTCGCCACCTCCTTCATGTACGGATCC
AAGGTAAGTTTAAACATATATATACTAACTAACCCTGATTATTTAAATTTTCAGACCTTCATCAACCACA
CCCAAGGAATCCCAGACTTCTTCAAGCAATCCTTCCCAGAGGGATTCACCTGGGAGCGTGTCACCACCTA
CGAGGACGGAGGAGTCCTCACCGCCACCCAAGACACCTCCCTCCAAGACGGATGCCTCATCTACAACGTC
AAGGTAAGTTTAAACAGTTCGGTACTAACTAACCATACATATTTAAATTTTCAGATCCGTGGAGTCAACT
TCCCATCCAACGGACCAGTCATGCAAAAGAAGACCCTCGGATGGGAGGCCTCCACCGAGACCCTCTACCC
AGCCGACGGAGGACTTGAGGGACGTGCCGACATGGCCCTCAAGCTCGTCGGAGGAGGACACCTCATCTGC
AACCTCAAGGTAAGTTTAAACATGATTTTACTAACTAACTAATCTGATTTAAATTTTCAGACCACCTACC
GTTCCAAGAAGCCAGCCAAGAACCTCAAGATGCCAGGAGTCTACTACGTCGACCGTCGTCTTGAGCGTAT
CAAGGAGGCCGACAAGGAGACCTACGTCGAGCAACACGAGGTCGCCGTCGCCCGTTACTGCGACCTCCCA
TCCAAGCTCGGACACCGTGGATCGGGAGAGGGACGAGGAAGTCTTTTGACCTGCGGAGATGTTGAGGAGA
ACCCAGGACCAATGTCGCGTCTTGATAAATCGAAAGTTATTAATTCAGCTCTTGAACTTTTGAACGAAGT
TGGAATTGAAGGATTGACAACTAGAAAGCTTGCACAAAAGTTGGGAGTTGAACAACCAACACTTTATTGG
CATGTTCGAAATAAGCAAACTCTTATGAACATGTTGTCTGAAGCTATTCTTGCAAAACATCATACAAGAT
CAGCTCCATTGCCAACTGAATCTTGGCAACAATTCCTTCAAGAAAATGCTTTGTCATTTCGAAAAGCACT
TTTGGTTCATAGAGATGGAGCACGATTGCATATTGGAACATCTCCAACTCCACCACAATTCGAACAAGCT
GAAGCACAACTTAGATGTTTGTGCGATGCTGGATTCTCAGTTGAAGAAGCACTTTTCATCTTGCAATCAA
TCTCTCATTTCACACTTGGAGCTGTTTTGGAAGAACAAGCAACTAACCAAATCGAAAACAACCATGTTAT
TGATGCTGCACCACCACTTTTGCAAGAAGCTTTCAATATTCAAGCACGAACATCTGCTGAAATGGCATTC
CATTTCGGACTTAAGTCATTGATCTTCGGATTTTCTGCTCAACTTGATGAAAAGAAACATACTCCAATTG
AAGATGGAAACAAGCCAAAGAAGAAAAGAAAACTGGGAAGTGGAAGTAATGGAAGTAGTGGATCCAGATC
TGCGCCACCTTCTTCCGATTGTCCGCCGCCGATTGCCTACTACCATCATCATCCACAACATCAGCAACAA
TTCCTGCCATTTCCAATGCCATATTTCTTGGCTCCACCGCCGCAAGCTCAACAAGGAGCTCCTTTTCCAG
TGCAATATATTCCACAGCAACATGATTTGATGAATAGCCAGCCAATGTATGCACCAATGGCACCGACATA
CTACTATCAACCAATTAATTCGAATGGCATGCCCATGAATTCCAACTGAGCGCCGGTCGCTACCATTACC
AACTTGTCTGGTGTCAAAAATAATAGGGGCCGCTGTCATCAGAGTAAGTTTAAACTGAGTTCTACTAACT
AACGAGTAATATTTAAATTTTCAGCATCTCGCGCCCGTGCCTCTGACTTCTAAGTCCAATTACTCTTCAA
CATCCCTACATGCTCTTTCTCCCTGTGCTCCCACCCCCTATTTTTGTTATTATCAAAAAACTTCTCTTAA
TTTCTTTGTTTTTTAGCTTCTTTTAAGTCACCTCTAACAATGAAATTGTGTAGATTCAAAAATAGAATTA
ATTCGTAATAAAAAGTCGAAAAAAATTGTGCTCCCTCCCCCCATTAATAATAATTCTATCCCAAAATCTA
CACAATGTTCTGTGTACACTTCTTATGTTTTTTACTTCTGATAAATTTTTTTGAAACATCATAGAAAAAA
CCGCACACAAAATACCTTATCATATGTTACGTTTCAGTTTATGACCGCAATTTTTATTTCTTCGCACGTC
TGGGCCTCTCATGACGTCAAATCATGCTCATCGTGAAAAAGTTTTGGAGTATTTTTGGAATTTTTCAATC
AAGTGAAAGTTTATGAAATTAATTTTCCTGCTTTTGCTTTTTGGGGTTTCCCCTATTGTTTGTCAAGATT
TCGAGGACGGCGTTTTTCTTGCTAAAATCACAAGTATTGATGAGCACGATGCAAGAAAGATCGGAAGAAG
GTTTGGGTTTGAGGCTCAGTGGAAGGTGAGTAGAAGTTGATAATTTGAAAGTGGAGTAGTGTCTATGGGG
TTTTTGCCTTAAATGACAGAATACATTCCCAATATACCAAACATAACTGTTTCCTACTAGTCGGCCGTAC
GGGCCCTTTCGTCTCGCGCGTTTCGGTGATGACGGTGAAAACCTCTGACACATGCAGCTCCCGGAGACGG
TCACAGCTTGTCTGTAAGCGGATGCCGGGAGCAGACAAGCCCGTCAGGGCGCGTCAGCGGGTGTTGGCGG
GTGTCGGGGCTGGCTTAACTATGCGGCATCAGAGCAGATTGTACTGAGAGTGCACCATATGCGGTGTGAA
ATACCGCACAGATGCGTAAGGAGAAAATACCGCATCAGGCGGCCTTAAGGGCCTCGTGATACGCCTATTT
TTATAGGTTAATGTCATGATAATAATGGTTTCTTAGACGTCAGGTGGCACTTTTCGGGGAAATGTGCGCG
GAACCCCTATTTGTTTATTTTTCTAAATACATTCAAATATGTATCCGCTCATGAGACAATAACCCTGATA
AATGCTTCAATAATATTGAAAAAGGAAGAGTATGAGTATTCAACATTTCCGTGTCGCCCTTATTCCCTTT
TTTGCGGCATTTTGCCTTCCTGTTTTTGCTCACCCAGAAACGCTGGTGAAAGTAAAAGATGCTGAAGATC
AGTTGGGTGCACGAGTGGGTTACATCGAACTGGATCTCAACAGCGGTAAGATCCTTGAGAGTTTTCGCCC
CGAAGAACGTTTTCCAATGATGAGCACTTTTAAAGTTCTGCTATGTGGCGCGGTATTATCCCGTATTGAC
GCCGGGCAAGAGCAACTCGGTCGCCGCATACACTATTCTCAGAATGACTTGGTTGAGTACTCACCAGTCA
CAGAAAAGCATCTTACGGATGGCATGACAGTAAGAGAATTATGCAGTGCTGCCATAACCATGAGTGATAA
CACTGCGGCCAACTTACTTCTGACAACGATCGGAGGACCGAAGGAGCTAACCGCTTTTTTGCACAACATG
GGGGATCATGTAACTCGCCTTGATCGTTGGGAACCGGAGCTGAATGAAGCCATACCAAACGACGAGCGTG
ACACCACGATGCCTGTAGCAATGGCAACAACGTTGCGCAAACTATTAACTGGCGAACTACTTACTCTAGC
TTCCCGGCAACAATTAATAGACTGGATGGAGGCGGATAAAGTTGCAGGACCACTTCTGCGCTCGGCCCTT
CCGGCTGGCTGGTTTATTGCTGATAAATCTGGAGCCGGTGAGCGTGGGTCTCGCGGTATCATTGCAGCAC
TGGGGCCAGATGGTAAGCCCTCCCGTATCGTAGTTATCTACACGACGGGGAGTCAGGCAACTATGGATGA
ACGAAATAGACAGATCGCTGAGATAGGTGCCTCACTGATTAAGCATTGGTAACTGTCAGACCAAGTTTAC
TCATATATACTTTAGATTGATTTAAAACTTCATTTTTAATTTAAAAGGATCTAGGTGAAGATCCTTTTTG
ATAATCTCATGACCAAAATCCCTTAACGTGAGTTTTCGTTCCACTGAGCGTCAGACCCCGTAGAAAAGAT
CAAAGGATCTTC
